Addgene plasmid #144581: TFORF3105
Purpose: Lentiviral vector for overexpressing transcription factor ORFs with unique 24-bp barcodes. Barcodes facilitate identification of transcription factors in pooled screens.
Depositing lab: Feng Zhang. Depositing organization: Broad Institute. Publication: A transcription factor atlas of directed differentiation. Joung J, Ma S, Tay T, Geiger-Schuller KR, Kirchgatterer PC, Verdine VK, Guo B, Arias-Garcia MA, Allen WE, Singh A, Kuksenko O, Abudayyeh OO, Gootenberg JS, Fu Z, Macrae RK, Buenrostro JD, Regev A, Zhang F. Cell. 2023 Jan 5;186(1):209-229.e26. doi: 10.1016/j.cell.2022.11.026. PubMed 36608654.
Backbone
  Vector backbone: pLX_TRC317
  Backbone manufacturer: Broad Institute Genetic Perturbation Platform
  Backbone size w/o insert (bp): 8264
  Vector type: Mammalian Expression, Lentiviral
  Selectable markers: Puromycin
Growth in bacteria
  Bacterial resistance: Ampicillin, 100 μg/mL
  Growth temperature: 37°C
  Growth strain: NEB Stable
  Copy number: High Copy
Gene/Insert
  Gene/Insert name: CCNH
  Species: H. sapiens (human)
  Insert size (bp): 1175
  Entrez Gene: CCNH (a.k.a. CAK, CycH, p34, p37)
  Promoter: EF1a
  Tag / fusion protein: V5 (C terminal on insert)
  Cloning method: Gateway Cloning
  Sequencing primers: 5′ GGGTGGAGACTGAAGTTAGGCCAG; 3′ CACATAGCGTAAAAGGAGCAACATAG
Resource information
  A portion of this plasmid was derived from a plasmid made by: Broad Institute Genetic Perturbation Platform
Terms and licenses: Academic/Nonprofit Terms; Industry Terms: Not Available to Industry
Depositor comments: NM_001239.3 Please test multiple small colonies in case of plasmid recombination. To make this collection available in a timely manner, a portion of this collection was not fully sequenced by Addgene. If an Addgene verified full plasmid sequence is not available, please contact us prior to placing an order to request the full sequence.
How to cite: TFORF3105 was a gift from Feng Zhang (Addgene plasmid # 144581 ; http://n2t.net/addgene:144581 ; RRID:Addgene_144581)
