[The description below was written by a language model from this plasmid's Addgene catalogue record and pLannotate feature annotations shown in this document.]
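Description:
TFORF3105 is a lentiviral mammalian expression plasmid built on the pLX_TRC317 backbone from the Broad Institute Genetic Perturbation Platform. It belongs to a barcoded collection of transcription factor ORF overexpression vectors. It is maintained in E. coli through a high-copy ColE1/pUC-type origin with ampicillin selection (AmpR), and it also carries an f1 origin. The depositor warns that recombination can occur, which is common for LTR-containing plasmids. The viral portion has a third-generation, self-inactivating layout. An RSV promoter drives a truncated HIV-1 5' LTR, followed by the Ψ packaging signal with a gag fragment, the RRE for Rev-dependent export of the genomic RNA, a cPPT/CTS element, a WPRE to boost transcript stability and expression, and a ΔU3 3' LTR followed by an SV40 polyadenylation signal.

Two expression units sit between the LTRs. An SV40 early promoter drives the puromycin N-acetyltransferase gene, which allows selection of transduced mammalian cells. Downstream, the strong constitutive EF-1α promoter drives human CCNH (cyclin H), the regulatory partner of CDK7 in the CDK-activating kinase complex and TFIIH. The ORF was inserted by Gateway cloning, so it is flanked by attB1 and attB2 sites, and a V5 epitope tag follows attB2 to give a C-terminal fusion for detection. The catalogue entry says each construct in the collection carries a unique 24-bp barcode, but the feature table does not annotate it, so its position cannot be given from this record. The barcode identifies the ORF in pooled overexpression screens, such as those used to find transcription factors that direct cell differentiation.
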