Features (pLannotate 1.2.2; 34 found; start..end, strand, type, name):
      5..231     +  promoter       RSV promoter: Rous sarcoma virus enhancer/promoter
    232..412     +  LTR            5' LTR (truncated): truncated 5' long terminal repeat (LTR) from HIV-1
    459..584     +  misc_feature   HIV-1 Ψ: packaging signal of human immunodeficiency virus type 1
    568..931     +  CDS            HIV-1 gag (fragment): gag protein from human immunodeficiency virus 1; gag
   1077..1310    +  misc_feature   RRE: The Rev response element (RRE) of HIV-1 allows for Rev-dependent mRNA export from the nucleus to the cytoplasm.
   1687..1713    +  CDS            Rev (fragment): human immunodeficiency virus 1 (HIV-1) Rev protein; rev; enhances nuclear export of unspliced and incompletely spliced viral mRNAs
   1720..1743    +  promoter       SV40 promoter (fragment): SV40 early promoter
   1744..1815    +  promoter       SV40 promoter (fragment): SV40 enhancer and early promoter
   1839..1974    +  rep_origin     SV40 ori: SV40 origin of replication
   2020..2616    +  CDS            PuroR (fragment): puromycin N-acetyltransferase; pac from Streptomyces; confers resistance to puromycin
   2665..2782    +  misc_feature   cPPT/CTS: central polypurine tract and central termination sequence of HIV-1
   2847..2913    +  CDS            small t antigen (fragment): SV40 (simian virus 40) small t antigen
   2920..4098    +  promoter       EF-1α promoter: strong constitutive promoter for human elongation factor EF-1α
   4119..4136    +  protein_bind   attB1 (fragment): mutant version of attB; core recombination site for the Gateway® BP reaction BP Clonase™
   4142..5110    +  CDS            CCNH: CCNH_HUMAN - Experimental evidence at protein level: Swiss-Prot protein existence level 1. Regulates CDK7, the catalytic subunit of the CDK-activating kinase (CAK) enzymatic complex. CAK activates the cyclin-associated kinases CDK1, CDK2, CDK4 and CDK6 by threonine phosphorylation. CAK complexed to the core-TFIIH basal transcription factor activates RNA polymerase II by serine phosphorylation of the repetitive C-terminal domain (CTD) of its large subunit (POLR2A), allowing its escape from the promoter and elongation of the transcripts. Involved in cell cycle control and in RNA transcription by
   5112..5136    -  protein_bind   attB2: mutant version of attB; recombination site for the Gateway® BP reaction BP Clonase™
   5144..5185    +  CDS            V5 tag: epitope tag from simian virus 5
   5201..5254    +  promoter       U6 promoter (fragment): RNA polymerase III promoter for human U6 snRNA
   5296..5884    +  misc_feature   WPRE: woodchuck hepatitis virus posttranscriptional regulatory element
   5935..5954    +  misc_feature   cPPT/CTS (fragment): central polypurine tract and central termination sequence of HIV-1
   5956..6189    +  LTR            3' LTR (ΔU3): self-inactivating 3' long terminal repeat (LTR) from HIV-1
   6267..6388    +  polyA_signal   SV40 poly(A) signal: SV40 polyadenylation signal
   6428..6563    +  rep_origin     SV40 ori: SV40 origin of replication
   6584..6602    -  promoter       T7 promoter: promoter for bacteriophage T7 RNA polymerase
   6610..6765    +  CDS            lacZα (fragment): LacZα fragment of β-galactosidase; lacZ fragment
   6770..7198    +  rep_origin     f1 ori (sequence partly withheld): f1 bacteriophage origin of replication; arrow indicates direction of (+) strand synthesis
   7251..7355    +  promoter       AmpR promoter: bla
   7356..8216    +  CDS            AmpR: β-lactamase; bla; confers resistance to ampicillin, carbenicillin, and related antibiotics
   8387..8975    +  rep_origin     ori: high-copy-number ColE1/pMB1/pBR322/pUC origin of replication
   9158..9250    +  CDS            lacI (fragment): lac repressor; lacI; The lac repressor binds to the lac operator to inhibit transcription in E. coli. This inhibition can be relieved by adding lactose or isopropyl-β-D-thiogalactopyranoside (IPTG).
   9263..9284    +  protein_bind   CAP binding site: CAP binding activates transcription in the presence of cAMP. E. coli catabolite activator protein
   9299..9329    +  promoter       lac promoter: promoter for the E. coli lac operon
   9337..9353    +  protein_bind   lac operator: The lac repressor binds to the lac operator to inhibit transcription in E. coli. This inhibition can be relieved by adding lactose or isopropyl-β-D-thiogalactopyranoside (IPTG). lac repressor encoded by lacI
   9398..9416    +  promoter       T3 promoter: promoter for bacteriophage T3 RNA polymerase
>Addgene plasmid #144581 | TFORF3105 | addgene full sequence | sequence record 404404 | Addgene NGS Result
TTAATGTAGTCTTATGCAATACTCTTGTAGTCTTGCAACATGGTAACGATGAGTTAGCAACATGCCTTAC
AAGGAGAGAAAAAGCACCGTGCATGCCGATTGGTGGAAGTAAGGTGGTACGATCGTGCCTTATTAGGAAG
GCAACAGACGGGTCTGACATGGATTGGACGAACCACTGAATTGCCGCATTGCAGAGATATTGTATTTAAG
TGCCTAGCTCGATACATAAACGGGTCTCTCTGGTTAGACCAGATCTGAGCCTGGGAGCTCTCTGGCTAAC
TAGGGAACCCACTGCTTAAGCCTCAATAAAGCTTGCCTTGAGTGCTTCAAGTAGTGTGTGCCCGTCTGTT
GTGTGACTCTGGTAACTAGAGATCCCTCAGACCCTTTTAGTCAGTGTGGAAAATCTCTAGCAGTGGCGCC
CGAACAGGGACTTGAAAGCGAAAGGGAAACCAGAGGAGCTCTCTCGACGCAGGACTCGGCTTGCTGAAGC
GCGCACGGCAAGAGGCGAGGGGCGGCGACTGGTGAGTACGCCAAAAATTTTGACTAGCGGAGGCTAGAAG
GAGAGAGATGGGTGCGAGAGCGTCAGTATTAAGCGGGGGAGAATTAGATCGCGATGGGAAAAAATTCGGT
TAAGGCCAGGGGGAAAGAAAAAATATAAATTAAAACATATAGTATGGGCAAGCAGGGAGCTAGAACGATT
CGCAGTTAATCCTGGCCTGTTAGAAACATCAGAAGGCTGTAGACAAATACTGGGACAGCTACAACCATCC
CTTCAGACAGGATCAGAAGAACTTAGATCATTATATAATACAGTAGCAACCCTCTATTGTGTGCATCAAA
GGATAGAGATAAAAGACACCAAGGAAGCTTTAGACAAGATAGAGGAAGAGCAAAACAAAAGTAAGACCAC
CGCACAGCAAGCGGCCGCTGATCTTCAGACCTGGAGGAGGAGATATGAGGGACAATTGGAGAAGTGAATT
ATATAAATATAAAGTAGTAAAAATTGAACCATTAGGAGTAGCACCCACCAAGGCAAAGAGAAGAGTGGTG
CAGAGAGAAAAAAGAGCAGTGGGAATAGGAGCTTTGTTCCTTGGGTTCTTGGGAGCAGCAGGAAGCACTA
TGGGCGCAGCGTCAATGACGCTGACGGTACAGGCCAGACAATTATTGTCTGGTATAGTGCAGCAGCAGAA
CAATTTGCTGAGGGCTATTGAGGCGCAACAGCATCTGTTGCAACTCACAGTCTGGGGCATCAAGCAGCTC
CAGGCAAGAATCCTGGCTGTGGAAAGATACCTAAAGGATCAACAGCTCCTGGGGATTTGGGGTTGCTCTG
GAAAACTCATTTGCACCACTGCTGTGCCTTGGAATGCTAGTTGGAGTAATAAATCTCTGGAACAGATTTG
GAATCACACGACCTGGATGGAGTGGGACAGAGAAATTAACAATTACACAAGCTTAATACACTCCTTAATT
GAAGAATCGCAAAACCAGCAAGAAAAGAATGAACAAGAATTATTGGAATTAGATAAATGGGCAAGTTTGT
GGAATTGGTTTAACATAACAAATTGGCTGTGGTATATAAAATTATTCATAATGATAGTAGGAGGCTTGGT
AGGTTTAAGAATAGTTTTTGCTGTACTTTCTATAGTGAATAGAGTTAGGCAGGGATATTCACCATTATCG
TTTCAGACCCACCTCCCAACCCCGAGGGGACCCATGCATTGCATCTCAATTAGTCAGCAACCAGGTGTGG
AAAGTCCCCAGGCTCCCCAGCAGGCAGAAGTATGCAAAGCATGCGTCTCAATTAGTCAGCAACCATAGTC
CCGCCCCTAACTCCGCCCATCCCGCCCCTAACTCCGCCCAGTTCCGCCCATTCTCCGCCCCATGGCTGAC
TAATTTTTTTTATTTATGCAGAGGCCGAGGCCGCCTCGGCCTCTGAGCTATTCCAGAAGTAGTGAGGAGG
CTTTTTTGGAGGCCTAGGCTTTTGCAAAAAGCTTTCTAGAGGTACCACCGGAGCTTACCATGACCGAGTA
CAAGCCCACGGTGCGCCTCGCCACCCGCGACGACGTCCCCAGGGCCGTACGCACCCTCGCCGCCGCGTTC
GCCGACTACCCCGCCACGCGCCACACCGTCGATCCGGACCGCCACATCGAGCGGGTCACCGAGCTGCAAG
AACTCTTCCTCACGCGCGTCGGGCTCGACATCGGCAAGGTGTGGGTCGCGGACGACGGCGCCGCCGTGGC
GGTCTGGACCACGCCGGAGAGCGTCGAAGCGGGGGCGGTGTTCGCCGAGATCGGCCCGCGCATGGCCGAG
TTGAGCGGTTCCCGGCTGGCCGCGCAGCAACAGATGGAAGGCCTCCTGGCGCCGCACCGGCCCAAGGAGC
CCGCGTGGTTCCTGGCCACCGTCGGCGTCTCGCCCGACCACCAGGGCAAGGGTCTGGGCAGCGCCGTCGT
GCTCCCCGGAGTGGAGGCGGCCGAGCGCGCCGGGGTGCCCGCCTTCCTGGAGACCTCCGCGCCCCGCAAC
CTCCCCTTCTACGAGCGGCTCGGCTTCACCGTCACCGCCGACGTCGAGGTGCCCGAAGGACCGCGCACCT
GGTGCATGACCCGCAAGCCCGGTGCCAGTTAACGAATTCTAGATCTTGAGACAAATGGCAGTATTCATCC
ACAATTTTAAAAGAAAAGGGGGGATTGGGGGGTACAGTGCAGGGGAAAGAATAGTAGACATAATAGCAAC
AGACATACAAACTAAAGAATTACAAAAACAAATTACAAAAATTCAAAATTTTCGGGTTTATTACAGGGAC
AGCAGAGATCCACTTTGGCGCCGGCTCGAGGCCTGCAGGTGCAAAGATGGATAAAGTTTTAAACAGAGAG
GAATCTTTGCAGCTAATGGACCTTCTAGGTCTTGAAAGGAGTGGGAATTGGCTCCGGTGCCCGTCAGTGG
GCAGAGCGCACATCGCCCACAGTCCCCGAGAAGTTGGGGGGAGGGGTCGGCAATTGAACCGGTGCCTAGA
GAAGGTGGCGCGGGGTAAACTGGGAAAGTGATGTCGTGTACTGGCTCCGCCTTTTTCCCGAGGGTGGGGG
AGAACCGTATATAAGTGCAGTAGTCGCCGTGAACGTTCTTTTTCGCAACGGGTTTGCCGCCAGAACACAG
GTAAGTGCCGTGTGTGGTTCCCGCGGGCCTGGCCTCTTTACGGGTTATGGCCCTTGCGTGCCTTGAATTA
CTTCCACCTGGCTGCAGTACGTGATTCTTGATCCCGAGCTTCGGGTTGGAAGTGGGTGGGAGAGTTCGAG
GCCTTGCGCTTAAGGAGCCCCTTCGCCTCGTGCTTGAGTTGAGGCCTGGCCTGGGCGCTGGGGCCGCCGC
GTGCGAATCTGGTGGCACCTTCGCGCCTGTCTCGCTGCTTTCGATAAGTCTCTAGCCATTTAAAATTTTT
GATGACCTGCTGCGACGCTTTTTTTCTGGCAAGATAGTCTTGTAAATGCGGGCCAAGATCTGCACACTGG
TATTTCGGTTTTTGGGGCCGCGGGCGGCGACGGGGCCCGTGCGTCCCAGCGCACATGTTCGGCGAGGCGG
GGCCTGCGAGCGCGGCCACCGAGAATCGGACGGGGGTAGTCTCAAGCTGGCCGGCCTGCTCTGGTGCCTG
GCCTCGCGCCGCCGTGTATCGCCCCGCCCTGGGCGGCAAGGCTGGCCCGGTCGGCACCAGTTGCGTGAGC
GGAAAGATGGCCGCTTCCCGGCCCTGCTGCAGGGAGCTCAAAATGGAGGACGCGGCGCTCGGGAGAGCGG
GCGGGTGAGTCACCCACACAAAGGAAAAGGGCCTTTCCGTCCTCAGCCGTCGCTTCATGTGACTCCACGG
AGTACCGGGCGCCGTCCAGGCACCTCGATTAGTTCTCGAGCTTTTGGAGTACGTCGTCTTTAGGTTGGGG
GGAGGGGTTTTATGCGATGGAGTTTCCCCACACTGAGTGGGTGGAGACTGAAGTTAGGCCAGCTTGGCAC
TTGATGTAATTCTCCTTGGAATTTGCCCTTTTTGAGTTTGGATCTTGGTTCATTCTCAAGCCTCAGACAG
TGGTTCAAAGTTTTTTTCTTCCATTTCAGGTGTCGTGAGGCTAGCATCGATTGATCAACAAGTTTGTACA
AAAAAGTTGGCATGTACCACAACAGTAGTCAGAAGCGGCACTGGACCTTCTCCAGCGAGGAGCAGCTGGC
AAGACTGCGGGCTGACGCCAACCGCAAATTCAGATGCAAAGCCGTGGCCAACGGGAAGGTTCTTCCGAAT
GATCCAGTCTTTCTTGAGCCTCATGAAGAAATGACACTCTGCAAATACTATGAGAAAAGGTTATTGGAAT
TCTGTTCGGTGTTTAAGCCAGCAATGCCAAGATCTGTTGTGGGTACGGCTTGTATGTATTTCAAACGTTT
TTATCTTAATAACTCAGTAATGGAATATCACCCCAGGATAATAATGCTCACTTGTGCATTTTTGGCCTGC
AAAGTAGATGAATTCAATGTATCTAGTCCTCAGTTTGTTGGAAACCTCCGGGAGAGTCCTCTTGGACAGG
AGAAGGCACTTGAACAGATACTGGAATATGAACTACTTCTTATACAGCAACTTAATTTCCACCTTATTGT
CCACAATCCTTACAGACCATTTGAGGGCTTCCTCATCGACTTAAAGACCCGCTATCCCATATTGGAGAAT
CCAGAGATTTTGAGGAAAACAGCTGATGACTTTCTTAATAGAATTGCATTGACGGATGCTTACCTTTTAT
ACACGCCTTCCCAAATTGCCCTGACTGCCATTTTATCTAGTGCCTCCAGGGCTGGAATTACTATGGAAAG
TTATTTATCAGAGAGTCTGATGCTGAAAGAGAACAGAACTTGCCTGTCACAGTTACTAGATATAATGAAA
AGCATGAGAAACTTAGTAAAGAAGTATGAACCACCCAGATCTGAAGAAGTTGCTGTTCTGAAACAGAAGT
TGGAGCGATGTCATTCTGCTGAGCTTGCACTTAACGTAATCACGAAGAAGAGGAAAGGCTATGAAGATGA
TGATTACGTCTCAAAGAAATCCAAACATGAGGAGGAAGAGTGGACTGATGACGACCTGGTAGAATCTCTC
TACCCAACTTTCTTGTACAAAGTGGTTGATATCGGTAAGCCTATCCCTAACCCTCTCCTCGGTCTCGATT
CTACGTAGTAATGAACTAGTCCGTAACTTGAAAGTATTTCGATTTCTTGGCTTTATATATCTTGTGGAAA
GGACGAGGACTCTTCTTTCCTCCACTGTGAACGCGTTAAGTCGACAATCAACCTCTGGATTACAAAATTT
GTGAAAGATTGACTGGTATTCTTAACTATGTTGCTCCTTTTACGCTATGTGGATACGCTGCTTTAATGCC
TTTGTATCATGCTATTGCTTCCCGTATGGCTTTCATTTTCTCCTCCTTGTATAAATCCTGGTTGCTGTCT
CTTTATGAGGAGTTGTGGCCCGTTGTCAGGCAACGTGGCGTGGTGTGCACTGTGTTTGCTGACGCAACCC
CCACTGGTTGGGGCATTGCCACCACCTGTCAGCTCCTTTCCGGGACTTTCGCTTTCCCCCTCCCTATTGC
CACGGCGGAACTCATCGCCGCCTGCCTTGCCCGCTGCTGGACAGGGGCTCGGCTGTTGGGCACTGACAAT
TCCGTGGTGTTGTCGGGGAAATCATCGTCCTTTCCTTGGCTGCTCGCCTGTGTTGCCACCTGGATTCTGC
GCGGGACGTCCTTCTGCTACGTCCCTTCGGCCCTCAATCCAGCGGACCTTCCTTCCCGCGGCCTGCTGCC
GGCTCTGCGGCCTCTTCCGCGTCTTCGCCTTCGCCCTCAGACGAGTCGGATCTCCCTTTGGGCCGCCTCC
CCGCGTCGACTTTAAGACCAATGACTTACAAGGCAGCTGTAGATCTTAGCCACTTTTTAAAAGAAAAGGG
GGGACTGGAAGGGCTAATTCACTCCCAACGAAGACAAGATCTGCTTTTTGCTTGTACTGGGTCTCTCTGG
TTAGACCAGATCTGAGCCTGGGAGCTCTCTGGCTAACTAGGGAACCCACTGCTTAAGCCTCAATAAAGCT
TGCCTTGAGTGCTTCAAGTAGTGTGTGCCCGTCTGTTGTGTGACTCTGGTAACTAGAGATCCCTCAGACC
CTTTTAGTCAGTGTGGAAAATCTCTAGCAGTACGTATAGTAGTTCATGTCATCTTATTATTCAGTATTTA
TAACTTGCAAAGAAATGAATATCAGAGAGTGAGAGGAACTTGTTTATTGCAGCTTATAATGGTTACAAAT
AAAGCAATAGCATCACAAATTTCACAAATAAAGCATTTTTTTCACTGCATTCTAGTTGTGGTTTGTCCAA
ACTCATCAATGTATCTTATCATGTCTGGCTCTAGCTATCCCGCCCCTAACTCCGCCCATCCCGCCCCTAA
CTCCGCCCAGTTCCGCCCATTCTCCGCCCCATGGCTGACTAATTTTTTTTATTTATGCAGAGGCCGAGGC
CGCCTCGGCCTCTGAGCTATTCCAGAAGTAGTGAGGAGGCTTTTTTGGAGGCCTAGGGACGTACCCAATT
CGCCCTATAGTGAGTCGTATTACGCGCGCTCACTGGCCGTCGTTTTACAACGTCGTGACTGGGAAAACCC
TGGCGTTACCCAACTTAATCGCCTTGCAGCACATCCCCCTTTCGCCAGCTGGCGTAATAGCGAAGAGGCC
CGCACCGATCGCCCTTCCCAACAGTTGCGCAGCCTGAATGGCGAATGGG
[124 nt withheld, positions 6770-6893]
C
[91 nt withheld, positions 6895-6985]
A
[49 nt withheld, positions 6987-7035]
CCTTTGACGTTGGAGTCCACGTTCTTT
[37 nt withheld, positions 7063-7099]
ACCCTATCTCGGTCTATTCTTTTGATTTATAAGGGATTTTGCCGATTTCGGCCTATTGGTTAAAAAATGA
GCTGATTTAACAAAAATTTAACGCGAATTTTAACAAAATATTAACGCTTACAATTTAGGTGGCACTTTTC
GGGGAAATGTGCGCGGAACCCCTATTTGTTTATTTTTCTAAATACATTCAAATATGTATCCGCTCATGAG
ACAATAACCCTGATAAATGCTTCAATAATATTGAAAAAGGAAGAGTATGAGTATTCAACATTTCCGTGTC
GCCCTTATTCCCTTTTTTGCGGCATTTTGCCTTCCTGTTTTTGCTCACCCAGAAACGCTGGTGAAAGTAA
AAGATGCTGAAGATCAGTTGGGTGCACGAGTGGGTTACATCGAACTGGATCTCAACAGCGGTAAGATCCT
TGAGAGTTTTCGCCCCGAAGAACGTTTTCCAATGATGAGCACTTTTAAAGTTCTGCTATGTGGCGCGGTA
TTATCCCGTATTGACGCCGGGCAAGAGCAACTCGGTCGCCGCATACACTATTCTCAGAATGACTTGGTTG
AGTACTCACCAGTCACAGAAAAGCATCTTACGGATGGCATGACAGTAAGAGAATTATGCAGTGCTGCCAT
AACCATGAGTGATAACACTGCGGCCAACTTACTTCTGACAACGATCGGAGGACCGAAGGAGCTAACCGCT
TTTTTGCACAACATGGGGGATCATGTAACTCGCCTTGATCGTTGGGAACCGGAGCTGAATGAAGCCATAC
CAAACGACGAGCGTGACACCACGATGCCTGTAGCAATGGCAACAACGTTGCGCAAACTATTAACTGGCGA
ACTACTTACTCTAGCTTCCCGGCAACAATTAATAGACTGGATGGAGGCGGATAAAGTTGCAGGACCACTT
CTGCGCTCGGCCCTTCCGGCTGGCTGGTTTATTGCTGATAAATCTGGAGCCGGTGAGCGTGGGTCTCGCG
GTATCATTGCAGCACTGGGGCCAGATGGTAAGCCCTCCCGTATCGTAGTTATCTACACGACGGGGAGTCA
GGCAACTATGGATGAACGAAATAGACAGATCGCTGAGATAGGTGCCTCACTGATTAAGCATTGGTAACTG
TCAGACCAAGTTTACTCATATATACTTTAGATTGATTTAAAACTTCATTTTTAATTTAAAAGGATCTAGG
TGAAGATCCTTTTTGATAATCTCATGACCAAAATCCCTTAACGTGAGTTTTCGTTCCACTGAGCGTCAGA
CCCCGTAGAAAAGATCAAAGGATCTTCTTGAGATCCTTTTTTTCTGCGCGTAATCTGCTGCTTGCAAACA
AAAAAACCACCGCTACCAGCGGTGGTTTGTTTGCCGGATCAAGAGCTACCAACTCTTTTTCCGAAGGTAA
CTGGCTTCAGCAGAGCGCAGATACCAAATACTGTTCTTCTAGTGTAGCCGTAGTTAGGCCACCACTTCAA
GAACTCTGTAGCACCGCCTACATACCTCGCTCTGCTAATCCTGTTACCAGTGGCTGCTGCCAGTGGCGAT
AAGTCGTGTCTTACCGGGTTGGACTCAAGACGATAGTTACCGGATAAGGCGCAGCGGTCGGGCTGAACGG
GGGGTTCGTGCACACAGCCCAGCTTGGAGCGAACGACCTACACCGAACTGAGATACCTACAGCGTGAGCT
ATGAGAAAGCGCCACGCTTCCCGAAGGGAGAAAGGCGGACAGGTATCCGGTAAGCGGCAGGGTCGGAACA
GGAGAGCGCACGAGGGAGCTTCCAGGGGGAAACGCCTGGTATCTTTATAGTCCTGTCGGGTTTCGCCACC
TCTGACTTGAGCGTCGATTTTTGTGATGCTCGTCAGGGGGGCGGAGCCTATGGAAAAACGCCAGCAACGC
GGCCTTTTTACGGTTCCTGGCCTTTTGCTGGCCTTTTGCTCACATGTTCTTTCCTGCGTTATCCCCTGAT
TCTGTGGATAACCGTATTACCGCCTTTGAGTGAGCTGATACCGCTCGCCGCAGCCGAACGACCGAGCGCA
GCGAGTCAGTGAGCGAGGAAGCGGAAGAGCGCCCAATACGCAAACCGCCTCTCCCCGCGCGTTGGCCGAT
TCATTAATGCAGCTGGCACGACAGGTTTCCCGACTGGAAAGCGGGCAGTGAGCGCAACGCAATTAATGTG
AGTTAGCTCACTCATTAGGCACCCCAGGCTTTACACTTTATGCTTCCGGCTCGTATGTTGTGTGGAATTG
TGAGCGGATAACAATTTCACACAGGAAACAGCTATGACCATGATTACGCCAAGCGCGCAATTAACCCTCA
CTAAAGGGAACAAAAGCTGGAGCTGCAAGC
