>Addgene plasmid #144581 | TFORF3105 | depositor partial sequence | sequence record 285858 | Insert
ATCGATTGATCAACAAGTTTGTACAAAAAAGTTGGCATGTACCACAACAGTAGTCAGAAGCGGCACTGGA
CCTTCTCCAGCGAGGAGCAGCTGGCAAGACTGCGGGCTGACGCCAACCGCAAATTCAGATGCAAAGCCGT
GGCCAACGGGAAGGTTCTTCCGAATGATCCAGTCTTTCTTGAGCCTCATGAAGAAATGACACTCTGCAAA
TACTATGAGAAAAGGTTATTGGAATTCTGTTCGGTGTTTAAGCCAGCAATGCCAAGATCTGTTGTGGGTA
CGGCTTGTATGTATTTCAAACGTTTTTATCTTAATAACTCAGTAATGGAATATCACCCCAGGATAATAAT
GCTCACTTGTGCATTTTTGGCCTGCAAAGTAGATGAATTCAATGTATCTAGTCCTCAGTTTGTTGGAAAC
CTCCGGGAGAGTCCTCTTGGACAGGAGAAGGCACTTGAACAGATACTGGAATATGAACTACTTCTTATAC
AGCAACTTAATTTCCACCTTATTGTCCACAATCCTTACAGACCATTTGAGGGCTTCCTCATCGACTTAAA
GACCCGCTATCCCATATTGGAGAATCCAGAGATTTTGAGGAAAACAGCTGATGACTTTCTTAATAGAATT
GCATTGACGGATGCTTACCTTTTATACACGCCTTCCCAAATTGCCCTGACTGCCATTTTATCTAGTGCCT
CCAGGGCTGGAATTACTATGGAAAGTTATTTATCAGAGAGTCTGATGCTGAAAGAGAACAGAACTTGCCT
GTCACAGTTACTAGATATAATGAAAAGCATGAGAAACTTAGTAAAGAAGTATGAACCACCCAGATCTGAA
GAAGTTGCTGTTCTGAAACAGAAGTTGGAGCGATGTCATTCTGCTGAGCTTGCACTTAACGTAATCACGA
AGAAGAGGAAAGGCTATGAAGATGATGATTACGTCTCAAAGAAATCCAAACATGAGGAGGAAGAGTGGAC
TGATGACGACCTGGTAGAATCTCTCTACCCAACTTTCTTGTACAAAGTGGTTGATATCGGTAAGCCTATC
CCTAACCCTCTCCTCGGTCTCGATTCTACGTAGTAATGAACTAGTCCGTAACTTGAAAGTATTTCGATTT
CTTGGCTTTATATATCTTGTGGAAAGGACGAGGACTCTTCTTTCCTCCACTGTGA
