>Addgene plasmid #144581 | TFORF3105 | depositor partial sequence | sequence record 285859 | Barcode
GGACTCTTCTTTCCTCCACTGTGA
